Addgene plasmid #168943: pEntry_HCoV-OC43-Hemagglutinin-esterase
Purpose: Gateway-compatible Entry vector
Depositing lab: Pascal Falter-Braun. Depositing organization: Helmholtz Munich. Publication: A resource of human coronavirus protein-coding sequences in a flexible, multipurpose Gateway Entry clone collection. Weller B, Lin CW, Pogoutse O, Sauer M, Marin-de la Rosa N, Strobel A, Young V, Knapp JJ, Rayhan A, Falter C, Kim DK, Roth FP, Falter-Braun P. G3 (Bethesda). 2023 Jul 5;13(7):jkad105. doi: 10.1093/g3journal/jkad105. PubMed 37267226.
Backbone
  Vector backbone: pENTR223.1*SfiI
  Backbone size w/o insert (bp): 2800
  Vector type: Gateway-compatible Entry vector
Growth in bacteria
  Bacterial resistance: Spectinomycin, 50 μg/mL
  Growth temperature: 37°C
  Growth strain: DH5alpha
  Copy number: High Copy
Gene/Insert
  Gene/Insert name: HCoV-OC43-Hemagglutinin-esterase (alt name: Hemagglutinin-esterase (HEMA))
  Species: Other
  Insert size (bp): 1275
  Entrez Gene: HE (a.k.a. EYW02_gp3)
  Cloning method: Restriction Enzyme; 5′ cloning site SfiI (unknown if destroyed); 3′ cloning site SfiI (unknown if destroyed)
  Sequencing primers: 5′ M13 uni (-21); 3′ M13 rev (-29)
Resource information
  A portion of this plasmid was derived from a plasmid made by: Synthesized by Twist Bioscience
Terms and licenses: Academic/Nonprofit Terms; Industry Terms: Not Available to Industry
Depositor comments: 5'-linker: SfiI-BamHI-ATG-BamHI (GGCCGTCAaggccaggatccatgggatcc), 3'-linker: PacI-TAA-AsiSI-SfiI (cttaatTAAgacgcgatcgcggcctcatGGGCC).
How to cite: pEntry_HCoV-OC43-Hemagglutinin-esterase was a gift from Pascal Falter-Braun (Addgene plasmid # 168943 ; http://n2t.net/addgene:168943 ; RRID:Addgene_168943)
