[The description below was written by a language model from this plasmid's Addgene catalogue record and pLannotate feature annotations shown in this document.]
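Description:
pEntry_HCoV-OC43-Hemagglutinin-esterase is a Gateway-compatible Entry clone built on the pENTR223.1 backbone (SfiI-cut, about 2.8 kb). It carries the hemagglutinin-esterase (HE) coding sequence of human coronavirus OC43. The sequenced plasmid is about 4.1 kb. It replicates in E. coli from a high-copy ColE1/pUC-type origin and is selected with spectinomycin through the aadA (SmR) aminoglycoside adenylyltransferase gene. A fragment of a class 1 integron Pc promoter and a remnant of a gentamicin resistance gene lie upstream of this marker. The annotation also picks up short lacI and lacZα fragments, which are backbone remnants rather than functional genes.

The insert of roughly 1.3 kb was made by commercial gene synthesis and cloned between two SfiI sites. It is flanked by attL1 and attL2, so an LR Clonase reaction can move the ORF directionally into any attR-containing Destination vector. According to the depositor, the 5′ linker supplies BamHI sites around an ATG, and the 3′ linker supplies PacI and AsiSI sites together with a TAA stop codon. The rrnB T1 and T2 terminators sit upstream of attL1 and insulate the cassette from read-through transcription. A T7 promoter lies beyond attL2 and points back toward the insert. No promoter for expressing HE in a target host is annotated, as expected for an Entry clone, where expression elements and tags come from the chosen Destination vector.

HE is a structural protein that forms short surface spikes on the virion and has both receptor-binding and receptor-destroying (sialate O-acetylesterase) activities. The plasmid belongs to a collection of human coronavirus ORF Entry clones intended for flexible transfer into different expression or assay vectors.
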