Features (pLannotate 1.2.2; 12 found; start..end, strand, type, name):
    716..808     +  CDS            lacI (fragment): lac repressor; lacI; The lac repressor binds to the lac operator to inhibit transcription in E. coli. This inhibition can be relieved by adding lactose or isopropyl-β-D-thiogalactopyranoside (IPTG).
    863..890     -  terminator     rrnB T2 terminator: transcription terminator T2 from the E. coli rrnB gene
   1022..1065    +  terminator     rrnB T1 terminator: Escherichia coli rrnB; transcription terminator T1 from the E. coli rrnB gene
   1112..1148    -  CDS            lacZα (fragment): LacZα fragment of β-galactosidase; lacZ fragment
   1164..1260    +  protein_bind   attL1: mutant version of attL; recombination site for the Gateway® LR reaction LR Clonase™
   1293..2561    +  CDS            HE: HEMA_CVBM - Experimental evidence at protein level: Swiss-Prot protein existence level 1. Structural protein that makes short spikes at the surface of the virus. Contains receptor binding and receptor-destroying activities. Mediates de-O-acetylation of N-acetyl-4-O-acetylneuraminic acid, which is probably the receptor determinant recognized by the virus on the surface of erythrocytes and susceptible cells. This receptor-destroying activity is important for virus release as it probably helps preventing self-aggregation and ensures the efficient spread of the progeny virus from cell to cell. May
   2593..2691    -  protein_bind   attL2: mutant version of attL; recombination site for the Gateway® LR reaction LR Clonase™
   2709..2727    -  promoter       T7 promoter: promoter for bacteriophage T7 RNA polymerase
   2917..2940    +  promoter       Pc promoter (fragment): intI1 (promoter lies within the coding sequence); class 1 integron promoter
   3116..3172    +  CDS            GmR (fragment): gentamycin acetyltransferase; aacC1; confers resistance to gentamycin
   3179..3970    +  CDS            SmR: aminoglycoside adenylyltransferase (Murphy, 1985); aadA; confers resistance to spectinomycin and streptomycin
   4063..533     +  rep_origin     ori (across the origin): high-copy-number ColE1/pMB1/pBR322/pUC origin of replication
>Addgene plasmid #168943 | pEntry_HCoV-OC43-Hemagglutinin-esterase | addgene full sequence | sequence record 437554 | Addgene NGS Result
TACCAGCGGTGGTTTGTTTGCCGGATCAAGAGCTACCAACTCTTTTTCCGAAGGTAACTGGCTTCAGCAG
AGCGCAGATACCAAATACTGTTCTTCTAGTGTAGCCGTAGTTAGGCCACCACTTCAAGAACTCTGTAGCA
CCGCCTACATACCTCGCTCTGCTAATCCTGTTACCAGTGGCTGCTGCCAGTGGCGATAAGTCGTGTCTTA
CCGGGTTGGACTCAAGACGATAGTTACCGGATAAGGCGCAGCGGTCGGGCTGAACGGGGGGTTCGTGCAC
ACAGCCCAGCTTGGAGCGAACGACCTACACCGAACTGAGATACCTACAGCGTGAGCTATGAGAAAGCGCC
ACGCTTCCCGAAGGGAGAAAGGCGGACAGGTATCCGGTAAGCGGCAGGGTCGGAACAGGAGAGCGCACGA
GGGAGCTTCCAGGGGGAAACGCCTGGTATCTTTATAGTCCTGTCGGGTTTCGCCACCTCTGACTTGAGCG
TCGATTTTTGTGATGCTCGTCAGGGGGGCGGAGCCTATGGAAAAACGCCAGCAACGCGGCCTTTTTACGG
TTCCTGGCCTTTTGCTGGCCTTTTGCTCACATGTTCTTTCCTGCGTTATCCCCTGATTCTGTGGATAACC
GTATTACCGCCTTTGAGTGAGCTGATACCGCTCGCCGCAGCCGAACGACCGAGCGCAGCGAGTCAGTGAG
CGAGGAAGCGGAAGAGCGCCCAATACGCAAACCGCCTCTCCCCGCGCGTTGGCCGATTCATTAATGCAGC
TGGCACGACAGGTTTCCCGACTGGAAAGCGGGCAGTGAGCGCAACGCAATTAATACGCGTACCGCTAGCC
AGGAAGAGTTTGTAGAAACGCAAAAAGGCCATCCGTCAGGATGGCCTTCTGCTTAGTTTGATGCCTGGCA
GTTTATGGCGGGCGTCCTGCCCGCCACCCTCCGGGCCGTTGCTTCACAACGTTCAAATCCGCTCCCGGCG
GATTTGTCCTACTCAGGAGAGCGTTCACCGACAAACAACAGATAAAACGAAAGGCCCAGTCTTCCGACTG
AGCCTTTCGTTTTATTTGATGCCTGGCAGTTCCCTACTCTCGCGTTAACGCTAGCATGGATGTTTTCCCA
GTCACGACGTTGTAAAACGACGGCCAGTCTTAAGCTCGGGCCCCAAATAATGATTTTATTTTGACTGATA
GTGACCTGTTCGTTGCAACAAATTGATGAGCAATGCTTTTTTATAATGCCAACTTTGTACAAAAAAGCAG
AAGGGCCGTCAAGGCCAGGATCCATGGGATCCTTTTTGCTTCCTAGATTTATTCTAGTTAGCTGCATAAT
TGGTAGCTTAGGTTTTTACAACCCTCCTACCAATGTTGTTTCGCATGTAAATGGAGATTGGTTTTTATTT
GGTGACAGTCGTTCAGATTGTAATCATATTGTTAATATCAACCCCCATAATTATTCTTATATGGACCTTA
ATCCTGTTCTGTGTGATTCTGGTAAAATATCATCTAAAGCTGGCAACTCCATTTTTAGGAGTTTTCACTT
TACCGATTTTTATAATTACACAGGCGAAGGTCAACAAATTATTTTTTATGAGGGTGTTAATTTTACGCCT
TATCATGCCTTTAAATGCAACCGTTCTGGTAGTAATGATATTTGGATGCAGAATAAAGGCTTGTTTTATA
CTCAGGTTTATAAGAATATGGCTGTGTATCGCAGCCTTACTTTTGTTAATGTACCATATGTTTATAATGG
CTCCGCACAAGCTACAGCTCTTTGTAAATCTGGTAGTTTAGTCCTTAATAACCCTGCATATATAGCTCCT
CAAGCTAACTCTGGGGATTATTATTATAAGGTTGAAGCTGATTTTTATTTGTCAGGTTGTGACGAGTATA
TCGTACCACTTTGTATTTTTAACGGCAAGTTTTTGTCGAATACAAAGTATTATGATGATAGTCAATATTA
TTTTAATAAAGACACTGGTGTTATTTATGGTCTCAATTCTACAGAAACCATTACCACTGGTTTTGATCTT
AATTGTTATTATTTAGTTTTACCCTCTGGTAATTATTTAGCCATTTCAAATGAGCTATTGTTAACTGTTC
CTACGAAAGCAATCTGTCTTAATAAGCGTAAGGATTTTACGCCTGTACAGGTTGTTGATTCGCGGTGGAA
CAATGCCAGGCAGTCTGATAACATGACGGCGGTTGCTTGTCAACCTCCGTACTGTTATTTTCGTAATTCT
ACTACCAACTATGTTGGTGTTTATGATATTAATCATGGAGATGCTGGTTTTACTAGCATACTTAGTGGTT
TGTTATATAATTCACCTTGTTTTTCGCAGCAAGGCGTTTTTAGGTATGATAATGTTAGCAGTGTCTGGCC
TCTCTACCCCTATGGCAGATGTCCCACTGCTGCTGATATTAATATCCCTGATTTACCCATTTGTGTGTAT
GATCCGCTACCAGTTATTTTGCTTGGCATTCTTTTGGGCGTTGCGATTGTAATTATTGTAGTTTTGTTGT
TATATTTTATGGTGGATAATGTTACTAGGCTGCATGATGCTCTTAATTAAGACGCGATCGCGGCCTCATG
GGCCCAGCTTTCTTGTACAAAGTTGGCATTATAAAAAATAATTGCTCATCAATTTGTTGCAACGAACAGG
TCACTATCAGTCAAAATAAAATCATTATTTGCCATCCAGCTGATATCCCCTATAGTGAGTCGTATTACAT
GGTCATAGCTGTTTCCTGGCAGCTCTGGCCCGTGTCTCAAAATCTCTGATGTTACATTGCACAAGATAAA
AATATATCATCATGCCTCCTCTAGACCAGCCAGGACAGAAATGCCTCGACTTCGCTGCTACCCAAGGTTG
CCGGGTGACGCACACCGTGGAAACGGATGAAGGCACGAACCCAGTGGACATAAGCCTGTTCGGTTCGTAA
GCTGTAATGCAAGTAGCGTATGCGCTCACGCAACTGGTCCAGAACCTTGACCGAACGCAGCGGTGGTAAC
GGCGCAGTGGCGGTTTTCATGGCTTGTTATGACTGTTTTTTTGGGGTACAGTCTATGCCTCGGGCATCCA
AGCAGCAAGCGCGTTACGCCGTGGGTCGATGTTTGATGTTATGGAGCAGCAACGATGTTACGCAGCAGGG
CAGTCGCCCTAAAACAAAGTTAAACATTATGAGGGAAGCGGTGATCGCCGAAGTATCGACTCAACTATCA
GAGGTAGTTGGCGTCATCGAGCGCCATCTCGAACCGACGTTGCTGGCCGTACATTTGTACGGCTCCGCAG
TGGATGGCGGCCTGAAGCCACACAGTGATATTGATTTGCTGGTTACGGTGACCGTAAGGCTTGATGAAAC
AACGCGGCGAGCTTTGATCAACGACCTTTTGGAAACTTCGGCTTCCCCTGGAGAGAGCGAGATTCTCCGC
GCTGTAGAAGTCACCATTGTTGTGCACGACGACATCATTCCGTGGCGTTATCCAGCTAAGCGCGAACTGC
AATTTGGAGAATGGCAGCGCAATGACATTCTTGCAGGTATCTTCGAGCCAGCCACGATCGACATTGATCT
GGCTATCTTGCTGACAAAAGCAAGAGAACATAGCGTTGCCTTGGTAGGTCCAGCGGCGGAGGAACTCTTT
GATCCGGTTCCTGAACAGGATCTATTTGAGGCGCTAAATGAAACCTTAACGCTATGGAACTCGCCGCCCG
ACTGGGCTGGCGATGAGCGAAATGTAGTGCTTACGTTGTCCCGCATTTGGTACAGCGCAGTAACCGGCAA
AATCGCGCCGAAGGATGTCGCTGCCGACTGGGCAATGGAGCGCCTGCCGGCCCAGTATCAGCCCGTCATA
CTTGAAGCTAGACAGGCTTATCTTGGACAAGAAGAAGATCGCTTGGCCTCGCGCGCAGATCAGTTGGAAG
AATTTGTCCACTACGTGAAAGGCGAGATCACCAAGGTAGTCGGCAAATAACCCTCGAGCCACCCATGACC
AAAATCCCTTAACGTGAGTTACGCGTCGTTCCACTGAGCGTCAGACCCCGTAGAAAAGATCAAAGGATCT
TCTTGAGATCCTTTTTTTCTGCGCGTAATCTGCTGCTTGCAAACAAAAAAACCACCGC
