>Addgene plasmid #168943 | pEntry_HCoV-OC43-Hemagglutinin-esterase | depositor partial sequence | sequence record 327450 | gene-specific Insert sequence
TTTTTGCTTCCTAGATTTATTCTAGTTAGCTGCATAATTGGTAGCTTAGGTTTTTACAACCCTCCTACCA
ATGTTGTTTCGCATGTAAATGGAGATTGGTTTTTATTTGGTGACAGTCGTTCAGATTGTAATCATATTGT
TAATATCAACCCCCATAATTATTCTTATATGGACCTTAATCCTGTTCTGTGTGATTCTGGTAAAATATCA
TCTAAAGCTGGCAACTCCATTTTTAGGAGTTTTCACTTTACCGATTTTTATAATTACACAGGCGAAGGTC
AACAAATTATTTTTTATGAGGGTGTTAATTTTACGCCTTATCATGCCTTTAAATGCAACCGTTCTGGTAG
TAATGATATTTGGATGCAGAATAAAGGCTTGTTTTATACTCAGGTTTATAAGAATATGGCTGTGTATCGC
AGCCTTACTTTTGTTAATGTACCATATGTTTATAATGGCTCCGCACAAGCTACAGCTCTTTGTAAATCTG
GTAGTTTAGTCCTTAATAACCCTGCATATATAGCTCCTCAAGCTAACTCTGGGGATTATTATTATAAGGT
TGAAGCTGATTTTTATTTGTCAGGTTGTGACGAGTATATCGTACCACTTTGTATTTTTAACGGCAAGTTT
TTGTCGAATACAAAGTATTATGATGATAGTCAATATTATTTTAATAAAGACACTGGTGTTATTTATGGTC
TCAATTCTACAGAAACCATTACCACTGGTTTTGATCTTAATTGTTATTATTTAGTTTTACCCTCTGGTAA
TTATTTAGCCATTTCAAATGAGCTATTGTTAACTGTTCCTACGAAAGCAATCTGTCTTAATAAGCGTAAG
GATTTTACGCCTGTACAGGTTGTTGATTCGCGGTGGAACAATGCCAGGCAGTCTGATAACATGACGGCGG
TTGCTTGTCAACCTCCGTACTGTTATTTTCGTAATTCTACTACCAACTATGTTGGTGTTTATGATATTAA
TCATGGAGATGCTGGTTTTACTAGCATACTTAGTGGTTTGTTATATAATTCACCTTGTTTTTCGCAGCAA
GGCGTTTTTAGGTATGATAATGTTAGCAGTGTCTGGCCTCTCTACCCCTATGGCAGATGTCCCACTGCTG
CTGATATTAATATCCCTGATTTACCCATTTGTGTGTATGATCCGCTACCAGTTATTTTGCTTGGCATTCT
TTTGGGCGTTGCGATTGTAATTATTGTAGTTTTGTTGTTATATTTTATGGTGGATAATGTTACTAGGCTG
CATGATGCT
